>Addgene plasmid #81204 | pCALNL-eGFP-NT1-6-gix-6-NT1 | depositor full sequence | sequence record 163236 | pCALNL-eGFP-NT1-6-gix-6-NT1 sequence 6939 bps
GTCGACATTGATTATTGACTAGTTATTAATAGTAATCAATTACGGGGTCATTAGTTCATAGCCCATATAT
GGAGTTCCGCGTTACATAACTTACGGTAAATGGCCCGCCTGGCTGACCGCCCAACGACCCCCGCCCATTG
ACGTCAATAATGACGTATGTTCCCATAGTAACGCCAATAGGGACTTTCCATTGACGTCAATGGGTGGACT
ATTTACGGTAAACTGCCCACTTGGCAGTACATCAAGTGTATCATATGCCAAGTACGCCCCCTATTGACGT
CAATGACGGTAAATGGCCCGCCTGGCATTATGCCCAGTACATGACCTTATGGGACTTTCCTACTTGGCAG
TACATCTACGTATTAGTCATCGCTATTACCATGGGTCGAGGTGAGCCCCACGTTCTGCTTCACTCTCCCC
ATCTCCCCCCCCTCCCCACCCCCAATTTTGTATTTATTTATTTTTTAATTATTTTGTGCAGCGATGGGGG
CGGGGGGGGGGGGGGCGCGCGCCAGGCGGGGCGGGGCGGGGCGAGGGGCGGGGCGGGGCGAGGCGGAGAG
GTGCGGCGGCAGCCAATCAGAGCGGCGCGCTCCGAAAGTTTCCTTTTATGGCGAGGCGGCGGCGGCGGCG
GCCCTATAAAAAGCGAAGCGCGCGGCGGGCGGGAGTCGCTGCGTTGCCTTCGCCCCGTGCCCCGCTCCGC
GCCGCCTCGCGCCGCCCGCCCCGGCTCTGACTGACCGCGTTACTCCCACAGGTGAGCGGGCGGGACGGCC
CTTCTCCTCCGGGCTGTAATTAGCGCTTGGTTTAATGACGGCTCGTTTCTTTTCTGTGGCTGCGTGAAAG
CCTTAAAGGGCTCCGGGAGGGCCCTTTGTGCGGGGGGGAGCGGCTCGGGGGGTGCGTGCGTGTGTGTGTG
CGTGGGGAGCGCCGCGTGCGGCCCGCGCTGCCCGGCGGCTGTGAGCGCTGCGGGCGCGGCGCGGGGCTTT
GTGCGCTCCGCGTGTGCGCGAGGGGAGCGCGGCCGGGGGCGGTGCCCCGCGGTGCGGGGGGGCTGCGAGG
GGAACAAAGGCTGCGTGCGGGGTGTGTGCGTGGGGGGGTGAGCAGGGGGTGTGGGCGCGGCGGTCGGGCT
GTAACCCCCCCCTGCACCCCCCTCCCCGAGTTGCTGAGCACGGCCCGGCTTCGGGTGCGGGGCTCCGTGC
GGGGCGTGGCGCGGGGCTCGCCGTGCCGGGCGGGGGGTGGCGGCAGGTGGGGGTGCCGGGCGGGGCGGGG
CCGCCTCGGGCCGGGGAGGGCTCGGGGGAGGGGCGCGGCGGCCCCCGGAGCGCCGGCGGCTGTCGAGGCG
CGGCGAGCCGCAGCCATTGCCTTTTATGGTAATCGTGCGAGAGGGCGCAGGGACTTCCTTTGTCCCAAAT
CTGTGCGGAGCCGAAATCTGGGAGGCGCCGCCGCACCCCCTCTAGCGGGCGCGGGGCGAAGCGGTGCGGC
GCCGGCAGGAAGGAAATGGGCGGGGAGGGCCTTCGTGCGTCGCCGCGCCGCCGTCCCCTTCTCCCTCTCC
AGCCTCGGGGCTGTCCGCGGGGGGACGGCTGCCTTCGGGGGGGACGGGGCAGGGCGGGGTTCGGCTTCTG
GCGTGTGACCGGCGGCTCTAGAGCCTCTGCTAACCATGTTCATGCCTTCTTCTTTTTCCTACAGCTCCTG
GGCAACGTGCTGGTTATTGTGCTGTCTCATCATTTTGGCAAAGAATTGATTAATTCGAGCGAACGCGTCC
CCAATTTTCCCAAACAGAGGTCGAAATCTGTAAACCGAGGTTTTGGACTTAGCACCTCTGTTTGGGAAAA
TTGGGGAGTCGAGTCGGATTTGATCTGATCAAGAGACAGGATGAGGATCGTTTCGCATGATTGAACAAGA
TGGATTGCACGCAGGTTCTCCGGCCGCTTGGGTGGAGAGGCTATTCGGCTATGACTGGGCACAACAGACA
ATCGGCTGCTCTGATGCCGCCGTGTTCCGGCTGTCAGCGCAGGGGCGCCCGGTTCTTTTTGTCAAGACCG
ACCTGTCCGGTGCCCTGAATGAACTGCAGGACGAGGCAGCGCGGCTATCGTGGCTGGCCACGACGGGCGT
TCCTTGCGCAGCTGTGCTCGACGTTGTCACTGAAGCGGGAAGGGACTGGCTGCTATTGGGCGAAGTGCCG
GGGCAGGATCTCCTGTCATCTCACCTTGCTCCTGCCGAGAAAGTATCCATCATGGCTGATGCAATGCGGC
GGCTGCATACGCTTGATCCGGCTACCTGCCCATTCGACCACCAAGCGAAACATCGCATCGAGCGAGCACG
TACTCGGATGGAAGCCGGTCTTGTCGATCAGGATGATCTGGACGAAGAGCATCAGGGGCTCGCGCCAGCC
GAACTGTTCGCCAGGCTCAAGGCGCGCATGCCCGACGGCGAGGATCTCGTCGTGACCCATGGCGATGCCT
GCTTGCCGAATATCATGGTGGAAAATGGCCGCTTTTCTGGATTCATCGACTGTGGCCGGCTGGGTGTGGC
GGACCGCTATCAGGACATAGCGTTGGCTACCCGTGATATTGCTGAAGAGCTTGGCGGCGAATGGGCTGAC
CGCTTCCTCGTGCTTTACGGTATCGCCGCTCCCGATTCGCAGCGCATCGCCTTCTATCGCCTTCTTGACG
AGTTCTTCTGAGCGGGACTCTGGGGTTCGAAATGACCGACCAAGCGACGCCCAACCTGCCATCACGAGAT
TTCGATTCCACCGCCGCCTTCTATGAAAGGTTGGGCTTCGGAATCGTTTTCCGGGACGCCGGCTGGATGA
TCCTCCAGCGCGGGGATCTCATGCTGGAGTTCTTCGCCCACCCCATCGATAACTTGTTTATTGCAGCTTA
TAATGGTTACAAATAAAGCAATAGCATCACAAATTTCACAAATAAAGCATTTTTTTCACTGCATTCTAGT
TGTGGTTTGTCCAAACTCATCAATGTATCTTATCATGTCTGGATCAAATCCGAACGCACCCCCAATTTTC
CCAAACAGAGGTCGAAATCTGTAAACCGAGGTTTTGGACTTAGCACCTCTGTTTGGGAAAATTGGGGCTC
GAGTCGCTCGGTACGATTTAAATTGAATTCTGCAGTCGACGGTACCGCGGGCCCGGGATCCACCGGTCGC
CACCATGGTGAGCAAGGGCGAGGAGCTGTTCACCGGGGTGGTGCCCATCCTGGTCGAGCTGGACGGCGAC
GTAAACGGCCACAAGTTCAGCGTGTCCGGCGAGGGCGAGGGCGATGCCACCTACGGCAAGCTGACCCTGA
AGTTCATCTGCACCACCGGCAAGCTGCCCGTGCCCTGGCCCACCCTCGTGACCACCCTGACCTACGGCGT
GCAGTGCTTCAGCCGCTACCCCGACCACATGAAGCAGCACGACTTCTTCAAGTCCGCCATGCCCGAAGGC
TACGTCCAGGAGCGCACCATCTTCTTCAAGGACGACGGCAACTACAAGACCCGCGCCGAGGTGAAGTTCG
AGGGCGACACCCTGGTGAACCGCATCGAGCTGAAGGGCATCGACTTCAAGGAGGACGGCAACATCCTGGG
GCACAAGCTGGAGTACAACTACAACAGCCACAACGTCTATATCATGGCCGACAAGCAGAAGAACGGCATC
AAGGTGAACTTCAAGATCCGCCACAACATCGAGGACGGCAGCGTGCAGCTCGCCGACCACTACCAGCAGA
ACACCCCCATCGGCGACGGCCCCGTGCTGCTGCCCGACAACCACTACCTGAGCACCCAGTCCGCCCTGAG
CAAAGACCCCAACGAGAAGCGCGATCACATGGTCCTGCTGGAGTTCGTGACCGCCGCCGGGATCACTCTC
GGCATGGACGAGCTGTACAAGTAAAGCGGCCGCACTCCTCAGGTGCAGGCTGCCTATCAGAAGGTGGTGG
CTGGTGTGGCCAATGCCCTGGCTCACAAATACCACTGAGATCTTTTTCCCTCTGCCAAAAATTATGGGGA
CATCATGAAGCCCCTTGAGCATCTGACTTCTGGCTAATAAAGGAAATTTATTTTCATTGCAATAGTGTGT
TGGAATTTTTTGTGTCTCTCACTCGGAAGGACATATGGGAGGGCAAATCATTTAAAACATCAGAATGAGT
ATTTGGTTTAGAGTTTGGCAACATATGCCCATATGCTGGCTGCCATGAACAAAGGTTGGCTATAAAGAGG
TCATCAGTATATGAAACAGCCCCCTGCTGTCCATTCCTTATTCCATAGAAAAGCCTTGACTTGAGGTTAG
ATTTTTTTTATATTTTGTTTTGTGTTATTTTTTTCTTTAACATCCCTAAAATTTTCCTTACATGTTTTAC
TAGCCAGATTTTTCCTCCTCTCCTGACTACTCCCAGTCATAGCTGTCCCTCTTCTCTTATGAAGATCCCT
CGACCTGCAGCCCAAGCTTGGCGTAATCATGGTCATAGCTGTTTCCTGTGTGAAATTGTTATCCGCTCAC
AATTCCACACAACATACGAGCCGGAAGCATAAAGTGTAAAGCCTGGGGTGCCTAATGAGTGAGCTAACTC
ACATTAATTGCGTTGCGCTCACTGCCCGCTTTCCAGTCGGGAAACCTGTCGTGCCAGCGGATCCGCATCT
CAATTAGTCAGCAACCATAGTCCCGCCCCTAACTCCGCCCATCCCGCCCCTAACTCCGCCCAGTTCCGCC
CATTCTCCGCCCCATGGCTGACTAATTTTTTTTATTTATGCAGAGGCCGAGGCCGCCTCGGCCTCTGAGC
TATTCCAGAAGTAGTGAGGAGGCTTTTTTGGAGGCCTAGGCTTTTGCAAAAAGCTAACTTGTTTATTGCA
GCTTATAATGGTTACAAATAAAGCAATAGCATCACAAATTTCACAAATAAAGCATTTTTTTCACTGCATT
CTAGTTGTGGTTTGTCCAAACTCATCAATGTATCTTATCATGTCTGGATCCGCTGCATTAATGAATCGGC
CAACGCGCGGGGAGAGGCGGTTTGCGTATTGGGCGCTCTTCCGCTTCCTCGCTCACTGACTCGCTGCGCT
CGGTCGTTCGGCTGCGGCGAGCGGTATCAGCTCACTCAAAGGCGGTAATACGGTTATCCACAGAATCAGG
GGATAACGCAGGAAAGAACATGTGAGCAAAAGGCCAGCAAAAGGCCAGGAACCGTAAAAAGGCCGCGTTG
CTGGCGTTTTTCCATAGGCTCCGCCCCCCTGACGAGCATCACAAAAATCGACGCTCAAGTCAGAGGTGGC
GAAACCCGACAGGACTATAAAGATACCAGGCGTTTCCCCCTGGAAGCTCCCTCGTGCGCTCTCCTGTTCC
GACCCTGCCGCTTACCGGATACCTGTCCGCCTTTCTCCCTTCGGGAAGCGTGGCGCTTTCTCAATGCTCA
CGCTGTAGGTATCTCAGTTCGGTGTAGGTCGTTCGCTCCAAGCTGGGCTGTGTGCACGAACCCCCCGTTC
AGCCCGACCGCTGCGCCTTATCCGGTAACTATCGTCTTGAGTCCAACCCGGTAAGACACGACTTATCGCC
ACTGGCAGCAGCCACTGGTAACAGGATTAGCAGAGCGAGGTATGTAGGCGGTGCTACAGAGTTCTTGAAG
TGGTGGCCTAACTACGGCTACACTAGAAGGACAGTATTTGGTATCTGCGCTCTGCTGAAGCCAGTTACCT
TCGGAAAAAGAGTTGGTAGCTCTTGATCCGGCAAACAAACCACCGCTGGTAGCGGTGGTTTTTTTGTTTG
CAAGCAGCAGATTACGCGCAGAAAAAAAGGATCTCAAGAAGATCCTTTGATCTTTTCTACGGGGTCTGAC
GCTCAGTGGAACGAAAACTCACGTTAAGGGATTTTGGTCATGAGATTATCAAAAAGGATCTTCACCTAGA
TCCTTTTAAATTAAAAATGAAGTTTTAAATCAATCTAAAGTATATATGAGTAAACTTGGTCTGACAGTTA
CCAATGCTTAATCAGTGAGGCACCTATCTCAGCGATCTGTCTATTTCGTTCATCCATAGTTGCCTGACTC
CCCGTCGTGTAGATAACTACGATACGGGAGGGCTTACCATCTGGCCCCAGTGCTGCAATGATACCGCGAG
ACCCACGCTCACCGGCTCCAGATTTATCAGCAATAAACCAGCCAGCCGGAAGGGCCGAGCGCAGAAGTGG
TCCTGCAACTTTATCCGCCTCCATCCAGTCTATTAATTGTTGCCGGGAAGCTAGAGTAAGTAGTTCGCCA
GTTAATAGTTTGCGCAACGTTGTTGCCATTGCTACAGGCATCGTGGTGTCACGCTCGTCGTTTGGTATGG
CTTCATTCAGCTCCGGTTCCCAACGATCAAGGCGAGTTACATGATCCCCCATGTTGTGCAAAAAAGCGGT
TAGCTCCTTCGGTCCTCCGATCGTTGTCAGAAGTAAGTTGGCCGCAGTGTTATCACTCATGGTTATGGCA
GCACTGCATAATTCTCTTACTGTCATGCCATCCGTAAGATGCTTTTCTGTGACTGGTGAGTACTCAACCA
AGTCATTCTGAGAATAGTGTATGCGGCGACCGAGTTGCTCTTGCCCGGCGTCAATACGGGATAATACCGC
GCCACATAGCAGAACTTTAAAAGTGCTCATCATTGGAAAACGTTCTTCGGGGCGAAAACTCTCAAGGATC
TTACCGCTGTTGAGATCCAGTTCGATGTAACCCACTCGTGCACCCAACTGATCTTCAGCATCTTTTACTT
TCACCAGCGTTTCTGGGTGAGCAAAAACAGGAAGGCAAAATGCCGCAAAAAAGGGAATAAGGGCGACACG
GAAATGTTGAATACTCATACTCTTCCTTTTTCAATATTATTGAAGCATTTATCAGGGTTATTGTCTCATG
AGCGGATACATATTTGAATGTATTTAGAAAAATAAACAAATAGGGGTTCCGCGCACATTTCCCCGAAAAG
TGCCACCTG
Features (pLannotate 1.2.2; 21 found; start..end, strand, type, name):
      4..383     +  enhancer       CMV enhancer: human cytomegalovirus immediate early enhancer
    386..661     +  promoter       chicken β-actin promoter: No description available
    662..1674    +  intron         chimeric intron: chimera between introns from chicken β-actin and rabbit β-globin
   1877..2668    +  CDS            neo: KKA2_KLEPN - Also known as kan, nptII. Experimental evidence at protein level: Swiss-Prot protein existence level 1. Resistance to kanamycin, neomycin, paromomycin, ribostamycin, butirosin and gentamicin B. From Klebsiella pneumoniae.
   2692..2844    +  CDS            ble (fragment): BLE_KLEPN - Experimental evidence at protein level: Swiss-Prot protein existence level 1. Binding protein with a strong affinity to the bleomycin family of antibiotics. Binds to CL990; an antimitotic-antibiotic compound. From Klebsiella pneumoniae.
   2851..2985    +  polyA_signal   SV40 poly(A) signal: SV40 polyadenylation signal
   3105..3141    +  misc_feature   MCS (fragment): multiple cloning site
   3155..3874    +  CDS            EGFP: the original enhanced GFP (Yang et al., 1996) mammalian codon-optimized
   3884..3955    +  CDS            HBB (fragment): HBB_PONPY - Experimental evidence at transcript level: Swiss-Prot protein existence level 2. Involved in oxygen transport from the lung to the various peripheral tissues. From Pongo pygmaeus (Bornean orangutan).
   4026..4081    +  polyA_signal   β-globin poly(A) signal: rabbit β-globin polyadenylation signal (Gil and Proudfoot, 1987)
   4466..4482    -  protein_bind   lac operator: The lac repressor binds to the lac operator to inhibit transcription in E. coli. This inhibition can be relieved by adding lactose or isopropyl-β-D-thiogalactopyranoside (IPTG). lac repressor encoded by lacI
   4490..4520    -  promoter       lac promoter: promoter for the E. coli lac operon
   4535..4556    -  protein_bind   CAP binding site: CAP binding activates transcription in the presence of cAMP. E. coli catabolite activator protein
   4569..4608    -  CDS            lacI (fragment): lac repressor; lacI; The lac repressor binds to the lac operator to inhibit transcription in E. coli. This inhibition can be relieved by adding lactose or isopropyl-β-D-thiogalactopyranoside (IPTG).
   4615..4637    +  promoter       SV40 promoter (fragment): SV40 enhancer and early promoter
   4661..4796    +  rep_origin     SV40 ori: SV40 origin of replication
   4816..4950    +  polyA_signal   SV40 poly(A) signal: SV40 polyadenylation signal
   4952..5006    -  CDS            lacI (fragment): lac repressor; lacI; The lac repressor binds to the lac operator to inhibit transcription in E. coli. This inhibition can be relieved by adding lactose or isopropyl-β-D-thiogalactopyranoside (IPTG).
   5189..5777    -  rep_origin     ori: high-copy-number ColE1/pMB1/pBR322/pUC origin of replication
   5948..6808    -  CDS            AmpR: β-lactamase; bla; confers resistance to ampicillin, carbenicillin, and related antibiotics
   6809..6913    -  promoter       AmpR promoter: bla
