[The description below was written by a language model from this plasmid's Addgene catalogue record and pLannotate feature annotations shown in this document.]
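Description:
pCALNL-eGFP-NT1-6-gix-6-NT1 is a mammalian expression reporter plasmid of about 7 kb, built on the pCALNL backbone and designed to report site-specific recombination through a gain of EGFP fluorescence. It is maintained in E. coli through a high-copy ColE1/pUC-type origin and an ampicillin resistance gene (β-lactamase with its own promoter). The backbone also carries an SV40 origin of replication and remnants of lac regulatory sequences. The record lists neomycin/G418 as the mammalian selectable marker, provided by the neo gene within the cassette.

Expression is driven by the CAG-type arrangement listed as pCBa: the CMV immediate-early enhancer, the chicken β-actin promoter and a chimeric β-actin/β-globin intron. Downstream lies a stop cassette made up of the neo (kanamycin/neomycin phosphotransferase) coding sequence, a fragment of ble and an SV40 polyadenylation signal. This is followed by EGFP and a rabbit β-globin poly(A) signal. While the cassette is intact, transcripts terminate at the SV40 poly(A), so EGFP should not be expressed.

Where the parental pCALNL-eGFP design has recombinase sites, the cassette here is flanked by two synthetic composite targets. Each consists of a gix pseudo-site bracketed by 6 bp spacers, NT1 guide RNA protospacers and PAMs. These target sites are described in the catalogue entry but were not annotated in the feature table. Deletion of the intervening neo/poly(A) segment by recombination between the two sites places EGFP directly under the promoter. The associated publication concerns a programmable Cas9–serine recombinase fusion acting in mammalian cells, so the plasmid serves as a fluorescent readout of that guide RNA-directed recombinase activity at defined target sequences.
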