Addgene plasmid #81204: pCALNL-eGFP-NT1-6-gix-6-NT1
Purpose: contains two target sites consisting of PAM-NT1-6bp-gix psuedo site-6bp-NT1-PAM flanking a kan/pA as previously described in the pCALNL-eGFP plasmid
Depositing lab: David Liu. Depositing organization: Harvard University. Publication: A programmable Cas9-serine recombinase fusion protein that operates on DNA sequences in mammalian cells. Chaikind B, Bessen JL, Thompson DB, Hu JH, Liu DR. Nucleic Acids Res. 2016 Aug 11. pii: gkw707. 10.1093/nar/gkw707 PubMed 27515511.
Backbone
  Vector backbone: pCALNL
  Backbone size w/o insert (bp): 7000
  Total vector size (bp): 7000
  Vector type: Mammalian Expression
  Selectable markers: Neomycin (select with G418)
Growth in bacteria
  Bacterial resistance: Ampicillin, 100 μg/mL
  Growth temperature: 37°C
  Growth strain: DH5alpha
  Copy number: High Copy
Gene/Insert
  Gene/Insert name: gix-Neo-gix deletion cassette upstream of EGFP
  Species: Synthetic
  Promoter: pCBa
  Cloning method: Unknown
  Sequencing primers: 5′ GCCTTCTTCTTTTTCCTACAGC; 3′ CGCATCGAGCGAGCAC
Terms and licenses: Academic/Nonprofit Terms; Industry Terms: Not Available to Industry
How to cite: pCALNL-eGFP-NT1-6-gix-6-NT1 was a gift from David Liu (Addgene plasmid # 81204 ; http://n2t.net/addgene:81204 ; RRID:Addgene_81204)
