>Addgene plasmid #81204 | pCALNL-eGFP-NT1-6-gix-6-NT1 | addgene partial sequence | sequence record 163234 | EGFP-N 5'-CGTCGCCGTCCAGCTCGACCAG-3'
CTCGCCCTTGCTCACCATGGTGGCGACCGGTGGATCCCGGGCCCGCGGTACCGTCGACTGCAGAATTCAA
TTTAAATCGTACCGAGCGACTCGAGCCCCAATTTTCCCAAACAGAGGTGCTAAGTCCAAAACCTCGGTTT
ACAGATTTCGACCTCTGTTTGGGAAAATTGGGGGTGCGTTCGGATTTGATCCAGACATGATAAGATACAT
TGATGAGTTTGGACAAACCACAACTAGAATGCAGTGAAAAAAATGCTTTATTTGTGAAATTTGTGATGCT
ATTGCTTTATTTGTAACCATTATAAGCTGCAATAAACAAGTTATCGATGGGGTGGGCGAAGAACTCCAGC
ATGAGATCCCCGCGCTGGAGGATCATCCAGCCGGCGTCCCGGAAAACGATTCCGAAGCCCAACCTTTCAT
AGAAGGCGGCGGTGGAATCGAAATCTCGTGATGGCAGGTTGGGCGTCGCTTGGTCGGTCATTTCGAACCC
CAGAGTCCCGCTCAGAAGAACTCGTCAAGAAGGCGATAGAAGGCGATGCGCTGCGAATCGGGAGCGGCGA
TACCGTAAAGCACGAGGAAGCGGTCAGCCCATTCGCCGCCAAGCTCTTCAGCAATATCACGGGTAGCCAA
CGCTATGTCCTGATAGCGGTCCGCCACACCCAGCCGGCCACAGTCGATGAATCCAGAAAAGCGGCCATTT
TCCACCATGATATTCGGCAAGCAGGCATCGCCATGGGTCACGACGAGATCCTCGCCGTCGGGCATGCGCG
CCTTGAGCCTGGCGAACAGTTCGGCTG
