>Addgene plasmid #81204 | pCALNL-eGFP-NT1-6-gix-6-NT1 | addgene partial sequence | sequence record 163235 | Neo-R 5'-GCCCAGTCATAGCCGAATAG-3'
ACCTGCGTGCAATCCATCTTGTTCAATCATGCGAAACGATCCTCATCCTGTCTCTTGATCAGATCAAATC
CGACTCGACTCCCCAATTTTCCCAAACAGAGGTGCTAAGTCCAAAACCTCGGTTTACAGATTTCGACCTC
TGTTTGGGAAAATTGGGGACGCGTTCGCTCGAATTAATCAATTCTTTGCCAAAATGATGAGACAGCACAA
TAACCAGCACGTTGCCCAGGAGCTGTAGGAAAAAGAAGAAGGCATGAACATGGTTAGCAGAGGCTCTAGA
GCCGCCGGTCACACGCCAGAAGCCGAACCCCGCCCTGCCCCGTCCCCCCCGAAGGCAGCCGTCCCCCCGC
GGACAGCCCCGAGGCTGGAGAGGGAGAAGGGGACGGCGGCGCGGCGACGCACGAAGGCCCTCCCCGCCCA
TTTCCTTCCTGCCGGCGCCGCACCGCTTCGCCCCGCGCCCGCTAGAGGGGGTGCGGCGGCGCCTCCCAGA
TTTCGGCTCCGCACAGATTTGGGACAAAGGAAGTCCCTGCGCCCTCTCGCACGATTACCATAAAAGGCAA
TGGCTGCGGCTCGCCGCGCCTCGACAGCCGCCGGCGCTCCGGGGGCCGCCGCGCC
